Addgene plasmid #82310: pDONR223_PIK3R1_WT
Purpose: Gateway Donor vector containing PIK3R1 , part of the Target Accelerator Plasmid Collection.
Depositing lab: Jesse Boehm & William Hahn & David Root. Depositing organization: Broad Institute. Publication: Systematic Functional Interrogation of Rare Cancer Variants Identifies Oncogenic Alleles. Kim E, Ilic N, Shrestha Y, Zou L, Kamburov A, Zhu C, Yang X, Lubonja R, Tran N, Nguyen C, Lawrence MS, Piccioni F, Bagul M, Doench JG, Chouinard CR, Wu X, Hogstrom L, Natoli T, Tamayo P, Horn H, Corsello SM, Lage K, Root DE, Subramanian A, Golub TR, Getz G, Boehm JS, Hahn WC. Cancer Discov. 2016 Jul;6(7):714-26. doi: 10.1158/2159-8290.CD-16-0160. Epub 2016 May 4. PubMed 27147599.
Backbone
  Vector backbone: pDONR223
  Backbone manufacturer: Invitrogen
  Backbone size w/o insert (bp): 2790
  Vector type: Gateway Entry vector
Growth in bacteria
  Bacterial resistance: Spectinomycin, 50 μg/mL
  Growth temperature: 37°C
  Growth strain: DH5alpha
  Copy number: High Copy
Gene/Insert
  Gene/Insert name: PIK3R1
  Species: H. sapiens (human)
  Mutation: E181K
  GenBank ID: NM_181504.3
  Entrez Gene: PIK3R1 (a.k.a. AGM7, GRB1, IMD36, p85, p85-ALPHA, p85alpha)
  Promoter: None
  Cloning method: Gateway Cloning
  Sequencing primers: 5′ M13pUC-fwd; 3′ M13-Rev
Terms and licenses: Academic/Nonprofit Terms; Industry Terms: Not Available to Industry
Depositor comments: Open state: NO stop codon immediately follows insert. Supporting reference: Systematic morphological profiling of human gene and allele function via Cell Painting. Rohban MH, et al. Elife. 2017, Mar 18;6. pii: e24060. PubMed PMID 28315521
How to cite: pDONR223_PIK3R1_WT was a gift from Jesse Boehm & William Hahn & David Root (Addgene plasmid # 82310 ; http://n2t.net/addgene:82310 ; RRID:Addgene_82310)
