[The description below was written by a language model from this plasmid's Addgene catalogue record and pLannotate feature annotations shown in this document.]
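Description:
pDONR223_PIK3R1_WT is a Gateway entry clone built on the Invitrogen pDONR223 backbone and carrying a human PIK3R1 open reading frame, the gene encoding the p85-alpha regulatory subunit of PI3-kinase. It belongs to the Target Accelerator Plasmid Collection, a set of wild-type and variant cancer gene clones made for systematic functional testing of alleles. The plasmid replicates in E. coli from a high-copy ColE1/pUC-type origin and is selected with spectinomycin through the aadA (SmR) aminoglycoside adenylyltransferase gene. That gene sits downstream of a class 1 integron Pc promoter fragment and a remnant of a gentamicin resistance gene. rrnB T1 and T2 terminators insulate the cloning region from backbone transcription.

The insert has no promoter of its own and is flanked by attL recombination sites (annotated as attL3 and attL2). An LR Clonase reaction can therefore move the ORF into any compatible destination vector for expression. The clone is in the "open" configuration, with no stop codon directly after the insert, which allows C-terminal fusions to tags supplied by the destination vector. A T7 promoter lies outside one att site, and M13 primer sites are used for sequence verification.

Several points in the record do not agree with one another. The name says WT, but the mutation field lists E181K. The automated annotation labels the roughly 1.35 kb ORF as PIK3R3 (p55-gamma). This may reflect homology to a short PIK3R1 isoform, since the listed GenBank reference is a transcript variant and the insert is too small for full-length p85-alpha. Users should confirm the isoform and allele from the sequence.
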