Features (pLannotate 1.2.2; 12 found; start..end, strand, type, name):
     38..74      -  CDS            lacZα (fragment): LacZα fragment of β-galactosidase; lacZ fragment
     91..186     +  protein_bind   attL3: mutant version of attL; recombination site for the Gateway® LR reaction LR Clonase™
    189..1541    +  CDS            PIK3R3: P55G_HUMAN - Experimental evidence at protein level: Swiss-Prot protein existence level 1. Binds to activated (phosphorylated) protein-tyrosine kinases through its SH2 domain and regulates their kinase activity. During insulin stimulation, it also binds to IRS-1. From Homo sapiens (Human).
   1553..1651    -  protein_bind   attL2: mutant version of attL; recombination site for the Gateway® LR reaction LR Clonase™
   1669..1687    -  promoter       T7 promoter: promoter for bacteriophage T7 RNA polymerase
   1877..1900    +  promoter       Pc promoter (fragment): intI1 (promoter lies within the coding sequence); class 1 integron promoter
   2076..2132    +  CDS            GmR (fragment): gentamycin acetyltransferase; aacC1; confers resistance to gentamycin
   2139..2930    +  CDS            SmR: aminoglycoside adenylyltransferase (Murphy, 1985); aadA; confers resistance to spectinomycin and streptomycin
   3023..3611    +  rep_origin     ori: high-copy-number ColE1/pMB1/pBR322/pUC origin of replication
   3794..3886    +  CDS            lacI (fragment): lac repressor; lacI; The lac repressor binds to the lac operator to inhibit transcription in E. coli. This inhibition can be relieved by adding lactose or isopropyl-β-D-thiogalactopyranoside (IPTG).
   3941..3968    -  terminator     rrnB T2 terminator: transcription terminator T2 from the E. coli rrnB gene
   4100..4143    +  terminator     rrnB T1 terminator: Escherichia coli rrnB; transcription terminator T1 from the E. coli rrnB gene
>Addgene plasmid #82310 | pDONR223_PIK3R1_WT | addgene full sequence | sequence record 165314 | Addgene NGS result
GGCAGTTCCCTACTCTCGCGTTAACGCTAGCATGGATGTTTTCCCAGTCACGACGTTGTAAAACGACGGC
CAGTCTTAAGCTCGGGCCCCAAATAATGATTTTATTTTGACTGATAGTGACCTGTTCGTTGCAACAAATT
GATGAGCAATGCTTTTTTATAATGCCAACTTTGTACAAAAAAGTTGGCATGTACAATACTGTTTGGAATA
TGGAAGACCTGGATTTAGAATATGCCAAGACAGATATAAATTGTGGCACAGACTTGATGTTTTATATAGA
AATGGACCCACCAGCACTGCCTCCTAAACCACCAAAACCTACTACTGTAGCCAACAACGGTATGAATAAC
AATATGTCCTTACAAGATGCTGAATGGTACTGGGGAGATATCTCGAGGGAAGAAGTGAATGAAAAACTTC
GAGATACAGCAGACGGGACCTTTTTGGTACGAGATGCGTCTACTAAAATGCATGGTGATTATACTCTTAC
ACTAAGGAAAGGGGGAAATAACAAATTAATCAAAATATTTCATCGAGATGGGAAATATGGCTTCTCTGAC
CCATTAACCTTCAGTTCTGTGGTTGAATTAATAAACCACTACCGGAATGAATCTCTAGCTCAGTATAATC
CCAAATTGGATGTGAAATTACTTTATCCAGTATCCAAATACCAACAGGATCAAGTTGTCAAAGAAGATAA
TATTGAAGCTGTAGGGAAAAAATTACATAAATATAACACTCAGTTTCAAGAAAAAAGTCGAGAATATGAT
AGATTATATGAAGAATATACCCGCACATCCCAGGAAATCCAAATGAAAAGGACAGCTATTGAAGCATTTA
ATGAAACCATAAAAATATTTGAAGAACAGTGCCAGACCCAAGAGCGGTACAGCAAAGAATACATAGAAAA
GTTTAAACGTGAAGGCAATGAGAAAGAAATACAAAGGATTATGCATAATTATGATAAGTTGAAGTCTCGA
ATCAGTGAAATTATTGACAGTAGAAGAAGATTGGAAGAAGACTTGAAGAAGCAGGCAGCTGAGTATCGAG
AAATTGACAAACGTATGAACAGCATTAAACCAGACCTTATCCAGCTGAGAAAGACGAGAGACCAATACTT
GATGTGGTTGACTCAAAAAGGTGTTCGGCAAAAGAAGTTGAACGAGTGGTTGGGCAATGAAAACACTGAA
GACCAATATTCACTGGTGGAAGATGATGAAGATTTGCCCCATCATGATGAGAAGACATGGAATGTTGGAA
GCAGCAACCGAAACAAAGCTGAAAACCTGTTGCGAGGGAAGCGAGATGGCACTTTTCTTGTCCGGGAGAG
CAGTAAACAGGGCTGCTATGCCTGCTCTGTAGTGGTGGACGGCGAAGTAAAGCATTGTGTCATAAACAAA
ACAGCAACTGGCTATGGCTTTGCCGAGCCCTATAACTTGTACAGCTCTCTGAAAGAACTGGTGCTACATT
ACCAACACACCTCCCTTGTGCAGCACAACGACTCCCTCAATGTCACACTAGCCTACCCAGTATATGCACA
GCAGAGGCGATGCCCAACTTTCTTGTACAAAGTTGGCATTATAAGAAAGCATTGCTTATCAATTTGTTGC
AACGAACAGGTCACTATCAGTCAAAATAAAATCATTATTTGCCATCCAGCTGATATCCCCTATAGTGAGT
CGTATTACATGGTCATAGCTGTTTCCTGGCAGCTCTGGCCCGTGTCTCAAAATCTCTGATGTTACATTGC
ACAAGATAAAAATATATCATCATGCCTCCTCTAGACCAGCCAGGACAGAAATGCCTCGACTTCGCTGCTA
CCCAAGGTTGCCGGGTGACGCACACCGTGGAAACGGATGAAGGCACGAACCCAGTGGACATAAGCCTGTT
CGGTTCGTAAGCTGTAATGCAAGTAGCGTATGCGCTCACGCAACTGGTCCAGAACCTTGACCGAACGCAG
CGGTGGTAACGGCGCAGTGGCGGTTTTCATGGCTTGTTATGACTGTTTTTTTGGGGTACAGTCTATGCCT
CGGGCATCCAAGCAGCAAGCGCGTTACGCCGTGGGTCGATGTTTGATGTTATGGAGCAGCAACGATGTTA
CGCAGCAGGGCAGTCGCCCTAAAACAAAGTTAAACATTATGAGGGAAGCGGTGATCGCCGAAGTATCGAC
TCAACTATCAGAGGTAGTTGGCGTCATCGAGCGCCATCTCGAACCGACGTTGCTGGCCGTACATTTGTAC
GGCTCCGCAGTGGATGGCGGCCTGAAGCCACACAGTGATATTGATTTGCTGGTTACGGTGACCGTAAGGC
TTGATGAAACAACGCGGCGAGCTTTGATCAACGACCTTTTGGAAACTTCGGCTTCCCCTGGAGAGAGCGA
GATTCTCCGCGCTGTAGAAGTCACCATTGTTGTGCACGACGACATCATTCCGTGGCGTTATCCAGCTAAG
CGCGAACTGCAATTTGGAGAATGGCAGCGCAATGACATTCTTGCAGGTATCTTCGAGCCAGCCACGATCG
ACATTGATCTGGCTATCTTGCTGACAAAAGCAAGAGAACATAGCGTTGCCTTGGTAGGTCCAGCGGCGGA
GGAACTCTTTGATCCGGTTCCTGAACAGGATCTATTTGAGGCGCTAAATGAAACCTTAACGCTATGGAAC
TCGCCGCCCGACTGGGCTGGCGATGAGCGAAATGTAGTGCTTACGTTGTCCCGCATTTGGTACAGCGCAG
TAACCGGCAAAATCGCGCCGAAGGATGTCGCTGCCGACTGGGCAATGGAGCGCCTGCCGGCCCAGTATCA
GCCCGTCATACTTGAAGCTAGACAGGCTTATCTTGGACAAGAAGAAGATCGCTTGGCCTCGCGCGCAGAT
CAGTTGGAAGAATTTGTCCACTACGTGAAAGGCGAGATCACCAAGGTAGTCGGCAAATAACCCTCGAGCC
ACCCATGACCAAAATCCCTTAACGTGAGTTACGCGTCGTTCCACTGAGCGTCAGACCCCGTAGAAAAGAT
CAAAGGATCTTCTTGAGATCCTTTTTTTCTGCGCGTAATCTGCTGCTTGCAAACAAAAAAACCACCGCTA
CCAGCGGTGGTTTGTTTGCCGGATCAAGAGCTACCAACTCTTTTTCCGAAGGTAACTGGCTTCAGCAGAG
CGCAGATACCAAATACTGTTCTTCTAGTGTAGCCGTAGTTAGGCCACCACTTCAAGAACTCTGTAGCACC
GCCTACATACCTCGCTCTGCTAATCCTGTTACCAGTGGCTGCTGCCAGTGGCGATAAGTCGTGTCTTACC
GGGTTGGACTCAAGACGATAGTTACCGGATAAGGCGCAGCGGTCGGGCTGAACGGGGGGTTCGTGCACAC
AGCCCAGCTTGGAGCGAACGACCTACACCGAACTGAGATACCTACAGCGTGAGCTATGAGAAAGCGCCAC
GCTTCCCGAAGGGAGAAAGGCGGACAGGTATCCGGTAAGCGGCAGGGTCGGAACAGGAGAGCGCACGAGG
GAGCTTCCAGGGGGAAACGCCTGGTATCTTTATAGTCCTGTCGGGTTTCGCCACCTCTGACTTGAGCGTC
GATTTTTGTGATGCTCGTCAGGGGGGCGGAGCCTATGGAAAAACGCCAGCAACGCGGCCTTTTTACGGTT
CCTGGCCTTTTGCTGGCCTTTTGCTCACATGTTCTTTCCTGCGTTATCCCCTGATTCTGTGGATAACCGT
ATTACCGCCTTTGAGTGAGCTGATACCGCTCGCCGCAGCCGAACGACCGAGCGCAGCGAGTCAGTGAGCG
AGGAAGCGGAAGAGCGCCCAATACGCAAACCGCCTCTCCCCGCGCGTTGGCCGATTCATTAATGCAGCTG
GCACGACAGGTTTCCCGACTGGAAAGCGGGCAGTGAGCGCAACGCAATTAATACGCGTACCGCTAGCCAG
GAAGAGTTTGTAGAAACGCAAAAAGGCCATCCGTCAGGATGGCCTTCTGCTTAGTTTGATGCCTGGCAGT
TTATGGCGGGCGTCCTGCCCGCCACCCTCCGGGCCGTTGCTTCACAACGTTCAAATCCGCTCCCGGCGGA
TTTGTCCTACTCAGGAGAGCGTTCACCGACAAACAACAGATAAAACGAAAGGCCCAGTCTTCCGACTGAG
CCTTTCGTTTTATTTGATGCCT
