>Addgene plasmid #82310 | pDONR223_PIK3R1_WT | depositor partial sequence | sequence record 155681 | Insert sequence
ATGTACAATACTGTTTGGAATATGGAAGACCTGGATTTAGAATATGCCAAGACAGATATAAATTGTGGCA
CAGACTTGATGTTTTATATAGAAATGGACCCACCAGCACTGCCTCCTAAACCACCAAAACCTACTACTGT
AGCCAACAACGGTATGAATAACAATATGTCCTTACAAGATGCTGAATGGTACTGGGGAGATATCTCGAGG
GAAGAAGTGAATGAAAAACTTCGAGATACAGCAGACGGGACCTTTTTGGTACGAGATGCGTCTACTAAAA
TGCATGGTGATTATACTCTTACACTAAGGAAAGGGGGAAATAACAAATTAATCAAAATATTTCATCGAGA
TGGGAAATATGGCTTCTCTGACCCATTAACCTTCAGTTCTGTGGTTGAATTAATAAACCACTACCGGAAT
GAATCTCTAGCTCAGTATAATCCCAAATTGGATGTGAAATTACTTTATCCAGTATCCAAATACCAACAGG
ATCAAGTTGTCAAAGAAGATAATATTGAAGCTGTAGGGAAAAAATTACATAAATATAACACTCAGTTTCA
AGAAAAAAGTCGAGAATATGATAGATTATATGAAGAATATACCCGCACATCCCAGGAAATCCAAATGAAA
AGGACAGCTATTGAAGCATTTAATGAAACCATAAAAATATTTGAAGAACAGTGCCAGACCCAAGAGCGGT
ACAGCAAAGAATACATAGAAAAGTTTAAACGTGAAGGCAATGAGAAAGAAATACAAAGGATTATGCATAA
TTATGATAAGTTGAAGTCTCGAATCAGTGAAATTATTGACAGTAGAAGAAGATTGGAAGAAGACTTGAAG
AAGCAGGCAGCTGAGTATCGAGAAATTGACAAACGTATGAACAGCATTAAACCAGACCTTATCCAGCTGA
GAAAGACGAGAGACCAATACTTGATGTGGTTGACTCAAAAAGGTGTTCGGCAAAAGAAGTTGAACGAGTG
GTTGGGCAATGAAAACACTGAAGACCAATATTCACTGGTGGAAGATGATGAAGATTTGCCCCATCATGAT
GAGAAGACATGGAATGTTGGAAGCAGCAACCGAAACAAAGCTGAAAACCTGTTGCGAGGGAAGCGAGATG
GCACTTTTCTTGTCCGGGAGAGCAGTAAACAGGGCTGCTATGCCTGCTCTGTAGTGGTGGACGGCGAAGT
AAAGCATTGTGTCATAAACAAAACAGCAACTGGCTATGGCTTTGCCGAGCCCTATAACTTGTACAGCTCT
CTGAAAGAACTGGTGCTACATTACCAACACACCTCCCTTGTGCAGCACAACGACTCCCTCAATGTCACAC
TAGCCTACCCAGTATATGCACAGCAGAGGCGA
